Addgene plasmid #210932: pFBOH-MHL_WDR73:1-378
Purpose: Insect expression of full-length human WDR73. N-terminal 6X His tag with TEV cleavage.
Depositing lab: Cheryl Arrowsmith. Depositing organization: University of Toronto. Publication: A Target Class Ligandability Evaluation of WD40 Repeat-Containing Proteins. Ackloo S, Li F, Szewczyk M, Seitova A, Loppnau P, Zeng H, Xu J, Ahmad S, Arnautova YA, Baghaie AJ, Beldar S, Bolotokova A, Centrella PA, Chau I, Clark MA, Cuozzo JW, Dehghani-Tafti S, Disch JS, Dong A, Dumas A, Feng JA, Ghiabi P, Gibson E, Gilmer J, Goldman B, Green SR, Guie MA, Guilinger JP, Harms N, Herasymenko O, Houliston S, Hutchinson A, Kearnes S, Keefe AD, Kimani SW, Kramer T, Kutera M, Kwak HA, Lento C, Li Y, Liu J, Loup J, Machado RAC, Mulhern CJ, Perveen S, Righetto GL, Riley P, Shrestha S, Sigel EA, Silva M, Sintchak MD, Slakman BL, Taylor RD, Thompson J, Torng W, Underkoffler C, von Rechenberg M, Walsh RT, Watson I, Wilson DJ, Wolf E, Yadav M, Yazdi AK, Zhang J, Zhang Y, Santhakumar V, Edwards AM, Barsyte-Lovejoy D, Schapira M, Brown PJ, Halabelian L, Arrowsmith CH. J Med Chem. 2025 Jan 23;68(2):1092-1112. doi: 10.1021/acs.jmedchem.4c02010. Epub 2024 Nov 4. PubMed 39495097.
Backbone
  Vector backbone: pFBOH-MHL
  Backbone manufacturer: pFASTBac1 Modified
  Vector type: Insect Expression
  Selectable markers: Gentamicin
Growth in bacteria
  Bacterial resistance: Ampicillin, 100 μg/mL
  Growth temperature: 37°C
  Growth strain: DH5alpha
  Copy number: High Copy
Gene/Insert
  Gene/Insert name: WDR73:M1-R378
  Species: H. sapiens (human)
  Insert size (bp): 1134
  Mutation: wild type
  Entrez Gene: WDR73 (a.k.a. HSPC264, FLJ14888)
  Promoter: Polyhedrin
  Tag / fusion protein: MHHHHHHSSGRENLYFQG (N terminal on insert)
  Cloning method: Ligation Independent Cloning
  Sequencing primers: 5′ tattccggattattcataccg; 3′ ctctacaaatgtggtatggc
Resource information
  A portion of this plasmid was derived from a plasmid made by: Mammalian Gene Collection (BC063392)
Terms and licenses: Academic/Nonprofit Terms; Industry Terms: Not Available to Industry
Depositor comments: 5' Cloning Site: BseRI (destroyed), 3' Cloning Site: BseRI (destroyed).
How to cite: pFBOH-MHL_WDR73:1-378 was a gift from Cheryl Arrowsmith (Addgene plasmid # 210932 ; http://n2t.net/addgene:210932 ; RRID:Addgene_210932)
