[The description below was written by a language model from this plasmid's Addgene catalogue record and pLannotate feature annotations shown in this document.]
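Description:
pFBOH-MHL_WDR73:1-378 is a baculovirus transfer (donor) plasmid for producing full-length human WDR73 in insect cells. Its backbone, pFBOH-MHL, is a modified pFastBac1. In E. coli it replicates from a high-copy ColE1/pUC-type origin and is selected with ampicillin through the bla gene; an f1 origin is also present. The expression cassette sits between the Tn7R and Tn7L ends of a mini-Tn7 element, together with a gentamicin acetyltransferase gene driven by the Pc integron promoter. In pFastBac-style systems this arrangement allows the whole block to be transposed site-specifically into a baculovirus shuttle genome (bacmid) held in a suitable E. coli host, with gentamicin resistance marking the transposed segment. The resulting recombinant bacmid is then used to generate virus for infecting insect cells.

Within the mini-Tn7, the Autographa californica polyhedrin promoter, a strong very-late baculoviral promoter, drives an open reading frame encoding wild-type WDR73 residues M1 to R378 (1,134 bp, derived from a Mammalian Gene Collection clone), followed by the SV40 polyadenylation signal. The protein carries an N-terminal 6xHis tag followed by a TEV protease recognition site, so it can be captured by metal-affinity chromatography and the tag then cleaved off. The small feature annotated as a capTEV fragment corresponds to this leader. The insert was introduced by ligation-independent cloning at BseRI sites that were destroyed in the process. WDR73 is a WD40-repeat protein, and the plasmid was deposited in connection with a study evaluating the ligandability of that protein class, consistent with its use for recombinant protein production.
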