Features (pLannotate 1.2.2; 16 found; start..end, strand, type, name):
   1051..1134    +  CDS            large T antigen (fragment): large T antigen from SV40 (simian virus 40)
   1157..1291    +  polyA_signal   SV40 poly(A) signal: SV40 polyadenylation signal
   1320..1485    -  mobile_element Tn7L: mini-Tn7 element (left end of the Tn7 transposon) Tn7
   1648..1664    +  CDS            lacZα (fragment): LacZα fragment of β-galactosidase; lacZ fragment
   1669..2123    +  rep_origin     f1 ori (sequence partly withheld): f1 bacteriophage origin of replication; arrow indicates direction of (+) strand synthesis
   2149..2253    +  promoter       AmpR promoter: bla
   2254..3114    +  CDS            AmpR: β-lactamase; bla; confers resistance to ampicillin, carbenicillin, and related antibiotics
   3285..3873    +  rep_origin     ori: high-copy-number ColE1/pMB1/pBR322/pUC origin of replication
   4059..4110    -  misc_feature   bom (fragment): basis of mobility region from pBR322
   4178..4402    -  mobile_element Tn7R: mini-Tn7 element (right end of the Tn7 transposon) Tn7
   4469..5002    -  CDS            GmR: gentamycin acetyltransferase; aacC1; confers resistance to gentamycin
   5172..5200    -  promoter       Pc promoter: intI1 (promoter lies within the coding sequence); class 1 integron promoter
   5178..5525    -  CDS            YPR2_ECOLX (fragment): Protein predicted: Swiss-Prot protein existence level 4. From Escherichia coli.
   5552..5643    +  promoter       polyhedrin promoter: polh from Autographa californica; promoter for the baculovirus polyhedrin gene
   5700..5718    +  CDS            capTEV™ (fragment): composite tag for in vivo biotinylation, TEV protease cleavage, and 6xHis tagging
   5753..1019    +  CDS            WDR73 (across the origin): WDR73_HUMAN - Experimental evidence at protein level: Swiss-Prot protein existence level 1. May play a role in the regulation of microtubule organization and dynamics (PubMed:25466283). From Homo sapiens (Human).
>Addgene plasmid #210932 | pFBOH-MHL_WDR73:1-378 | addgene full sequence | sequence record 426238 | Addgene NGS Result
TTGTTGCTGGCTATGAAAGCCTGAAAAAGAATGAAATTCTTCATCTGAAATTACCTCTCAGACTTTCTGT
AAAGGAAAACAAGGGCTTATTCCCAGAAAGAGATTTCAAAGTGCGCCATGGAGGATTTTCAGACAGGTCT
ATCTTTGATCTAAAGCATGTGCCACATACCAGATTGCTGGTTACCAGTGGCCTTCCAGGTTGTTATCTGC
AGGTGTGGCAGGTTGCAGAGGACAGTGATGTCATTAAAGCTGTCAGCACCATTGCTGTGCATGAGAAAGA
GGAGAGTCTCTGGCCTAGGGTGGCCGTCTTCTCCACATTGGCACCCGGAGTCCTCCATGGGGCGAGGCTC
CGCAGTCTGCAGGTCGTTGATCTGGAGTCCCGGAAGACCACGTACACCTCAGATGTCAGTGACAGTGAGG
AGCTGAGTAGCCTGCAGGTCCTAGATGCAGACACCTTTGCCTTCTGCTGTGCTTCGGGCCGGCTGGGGCT
TGTTGACACCCGGCAGAAGTGGGCACCGTTGGAGAATCGCAGCCCTGGCCCTGGGTCTGGTGGAGAGAGA
TGGTGTGCTGAAGTTGGGAGCTGGGGCCAGGGCCCTGGGCCCAGCATTGCCAGCCTTGGCTCAGATGGGC
GTCTTTGTCTTCTTGACCCCCGGGATCTCTGCCATCCTGTGAGCTCAGTCCAGTGCCCAGTATCCGTACC
TAGCCCTGACCCAGAGCTGCTGCGAGTGACTTGGGCCCCAGGCCTGAAGAATTGCTTGGCCATCTCAGGT
TTTGATGGTACAGTCCAGGTCTATGATGCCACATCTTGGGATGGAACACGGAGCCAAGATGGAACACGGA
GCCAAGTAGAACCTCTCTTCACTCACAGAGGTCACATCTTCCTAGATGGAAATGGGATGGACCCTGCTCC
TTTGGTCACCACCCACACCTGGCATCCCTGCAGACCAAGGACTTTGTTATCAGCAACAAATGATGCCTCT
CTGCATGTGTGGGACTGGGTGGACCTTTGTGCCCCCCGCTGATGACGAAGCTTGTCGAGAAGTACTAGAG
GATCATAATCAGCCATACCACATTTGTAGAGGTTTTACTTGCTTTAAAAAACCTCCCACACCTCCCCCTG
AACCTGAAACATAAAATGAATGCAATTGTTGTTGTTAACTTGTTTATTGCAGCTTATAATGGTTACAAAT
AAAGCAATAGCATCACAAATTTCACAAATAAAGCATTTTTTTCACTGCATTCTAGTTGTGGTTTGTCCAA
ACTCATCAATGTATCTTATCATGTCTGGATCTGATCACTGATATCGCCTAGGAGATCCGAACCAGATAAG
TGAAATCTAGTTCCAAACTATTTTGTCATTTTTAATTTTCGTATTAGCTTACGACGCTACACCCAGTTCC
CATCTATTTTGTCACTCTTCCCTAAATAATCCTTAAAAACTCCATTTCCACCCCTCCCAGTTCCCAACTA
TTTTGTCCGCCCACAGCGGGGCATTTTTCTTCCTGTTATGTTTTTAATCAAACATCCTGCCAACTCCATG
TGACAAACCGTCATCTTCGGCTACTTTTTCTCTGTCACAGAATGAAAATTTTTCTGTCATCTCTTCGTTA
TTAATGTTTGTAATTGACTGAATATCAACGCTTATTTGCAGCCTGAATGGCGAATGGG
[124 nt withheld, positions 1669-1792]
C
[91 nt withheld, positions 1794-1884]
A
[49 nt withheld, positions 1886-1934]
CCTTTGACGTTGGAGTCCACGTTCTT
[37 nt withheld, positions 1961-1997]
ACCCTATCTCGGTCTATTCTTTTGATTTATAAGGGATTTTGCCGATTTCGGCCTATTGGTTAAAAAATGA
GCTGATTTAACAAAAATTTAACGCGAATTTTAACAAAATATTAACGCTTACAATTTAGGTGGCACTTTTC
GGGGAAATGTGCGCGGAACCCCTATTTGTTTATTTTTCTAAATACATTCAAATATGTATCCGCTCATGAG
ACAATAACCCTGATAAATGCTTCAATAATATTGAAAAAGGAAGAGTATGAGTATTCAACATTTCCGTGTC
GCCCTTATTCCCTTTTTTGCGGCATTTTGCCTTCCTGTTTTTGCTCACCCAGAAACGCTGGTGAAAGTAA
AAGATGCTGAAGATCAGTTGGGTGCACGAGTGGGTTACATCGAACTGGATCTCAACAGCGGTAAGATCCT
TGAGAGTTTTCGCCCCGAAGAACGTTTTCCAATGATGAGCACTTTTAAAGTTCTGCTATGTGGCGCGGTA
TTATCCCGTATTGACGCCGGGCAAGAGCAACTCGGTCGCCGCATACACTATTCTCAGAATGACTTGGTTG
AGTACTCACCAGTCACAGAAAAGCATCTTACGGATGGCATGACAGTAAGAGAATTATGCAGTGCTGCCAT
AACCATGAGTGATAACACTGCGGCCAACTTACTTCTGACAACGATCGGAGGACCGAAGGAGCTAACCGCT
TTTTTGCACAACATGGGGGATCATGTAACTCGCCTTGATCGTTGGGAACCGGAGCTGAATGAAGCCATAC
CAAACGACGAGCGTGACACCACGATGCCTGTAGCAATGGCAACAACGTTGCGCAAACTATTAACTGGCGA
ACTACTTACTCTAGCTTCCCGGCAACAATTAATAGACTGGATGGAGGCGGATAAAGTTGCAGGACCACTT
CTGCGCTCGGCCCTTCCGGCTGGCTGGTTTATTGCTGATAAATCTGGAGCCGGTGAGCGTGGGTCTCGCG
GTATCATTGCAGCACTGGGGCCAGATGGTAAGCCCTCCCGTATCGTAGTTATCTACACGACGGGGAGTCA
GGCAACTATGGATGAACGAAATAGACAGATCGCTGAGATAGGTGCCTCACTGATTAAGCATTGGTAACTG
TCAGACCAAGTTTACTCATATATACTTTAGATTGATTTAAAACTTCATTTTTAATTTAAAAGGATCTAGG
TGAAGATCCTTTTTGATAATCTCATGACCAAAATCCCTTAACGTGAGTTTTCGTTCCACTGAGCGTCAGA
CCCCGTAGAAAAGATCAAAGGATCTTCTTGAGATCCTTTTTTTCTGCGCGTAATCTGCTGCTTGCAAACA
AAAAAACCACCGCTACCAGCGGTGGTTTGTTTGCCGGATCAAGAGCTACCAACTCTTTTTCCGAAGGTAA
CTGGCTTCAGCAGAGCGCAGATACCAAATACTGTTCTTCTAGTGTAGCCGTAGTTAGGCCACCACTTCAA
GAACTCTGTAGCACCGCCTACATACCTCGCTCTGCTAATCCTGTTACCAGTGGCTGCTGCCAGTGGCGAT
AAGTCGTGTCTTACCGGGTTGGACTCAAGACGATAGTTACCGGATAAGGCGCAGCGGTCGGGCTGAACGG
GGGGTTCGTGCACACAGCCCAGCTTGGAGCGAACGACCTACACCGAACTGAGATACCTACAGCGTGAGCT
ATGAGAAAGCGCCACGCTTCCCGAAGGGAGAAAGGCGGACAGGTATCCGGTAAGCGGCAGGGTCGGAACA
GGAGAGCGCACGAGGGAGCTTCCAGGGGGAAACGCCTGGTATCTTTATAGTCCTGTCGGGTTTCGCCACC
TCTGACTTGAGCGTCGATTTTTGTGATGCTCGTCAGGGGGGCGGAGCCTATGGAAAAACGCCAGCAACGC
GGCCTTTTTACGGTTCCTGGCCTTTTGCTGGCCTTTTGCTCACATGTTCTTTCCTGCGTTATCCCCTGAT
TCTGTGGATAACCGTATTACCGCCTTTGAGTGAGCTGATACCGCTCGCCGCAGCCGAACGACCGAGCGCA
GCGAGTCAGTGAGCGAGGAAGCGGAAGAGCGCCTGATGCGGTATTTTCTCCTTACGCATCTGTGCGGTAT
TTCACACCGCATAGACCAGCCGCGTAACCTGGCAAAATCGGTTACGGTTGAGTAATAAATGGATGCCCTG
CGTAAGCGGGTGTGGGCGGACAATAAAGTCTTAAACTGAACAAAATAGATCTAAACTATGACAATAAAGT
CTTAAACTAGACAGAATAGTTGTAAACTGAAATCAGTCCAGTTATGCTGTGAAAAAGCATACTGGACTTT
TGTTATGGCTAAAGCAAACTCTTCATTTTCTGAAGTGCAAATTGCCCGTCGTATTAAAGAGGGGCGTGGC
CAAGGGCATGGTAAAGACTATATTCGCGGCGTTGTGACAATTTACCGAACAACTCCGCGGCCGGGAAGCC
GATCTCGGCTTGAACGAATTGTTAGGTGGCGGTACTTGGGTCGATATCAAAGTGCATCACTTCTTCCCGT
ATGCCCAACTTTGTATAGAGAGCCACTGCGGGATCGTCACCGTAATCTGCTTGCACGTAGATCACATAAG
CACCAAGCGCGTTGGCCTCATGCTTGAGCAGATTGATGAGCGCGGTGGCAATGCCCTGCCTCCGGTGCTC
GCCGGAGACTGCGAGATCATAGATATAGATCTCACTACGCGGCTGCTCAAACTTGGGCAGAACGTAAGCC
GCGAGAGCGCCAACAACCGCTTCTTGGTCGAAGGCAGCAAGCGCGATGAATGTCTTACTACGGAGCAAGT
TCCCGAGGTAATCGGAGTCCGGCTGATGTTGGGAGTAGGTGGCTACGTCTCCGAACTCACGACCGAAAAG
ATCAAGAGCAGCCCGCATGGATTTGACTTGGTCAGGGCCGAGCCTACATGTGCGAATGATGCCCATACTT
GAGCCACCTAACTTTGTTTTAGGGCGACTGCCCTGCTGCGTAACATCGTTGCTGCTCCATAACATCAAAC
ATCGACCCACGGCGTAACGCGCTTGCTGCTTGGATGCCCGAGGCATAGACTGTACAAAAAAACAGTCATA
ACAAGCCATGAAAACCGCCACTGCGCCGTTACCACCGCTGCGTTCGGTCAAGGTTCTGGACCAGTTGCGT
GAGCGCATACGCTACTTGCATTACAGTTTACGAACCGAACAGGCTTATGTCAACTGGGTTCGTGCCTTCA
TCCGTTTCCACGGTGTGCGTCACCCGGCAACCTTGGGCAGCAGCGAAGTCGAGGCATTTCTGTCCTGGCT
GGCGAACGAGCGCAAGGTTTCGGTCTCCACGCATCGTCAGGCATTGGCGGCCTTGCTGTTCTTCTACGGC
AAGGTGCTGTGCACGGATCTGCCCTGGCTTCAGGAGATCGGAAGACCTCGGCCGTCGCGGCGCTTGCCGG
TGGTGCTGACCCCGGATGAAGTGGTTCGCATCCTCGGTTTTCTGGAAGGCGAGCATCGTTTGTTCGCCCA
GGACTCTAGCTATAGTTCTAGTGGTTGGCTACGTATACTCCGGAATATTAATAGATCATGGAGATAATTA
AAATGATAACCATCTCGCAAATAAATAAGTATTTTACTGTTTTCGTAACAGTTTTGTAATAAAAAAACCT
ATAAATATTCCGGATTATTCATACCGTCCCACCATCGGGCGCGGATCTCGGTCCGAAAACCATGCATCAT
CATCATCATCACAGCAGCGGCAGAGAAAACTTGTATTTCCAGGGCATGGATCCTGGGGACGACTGGCTGG
TGGAATCCTTGCGCTTGTACCAGGATTTCTATGCATTCGACCTGTCAGGAGCCACTCGAGTCCTTGAATG
GATTGATGACAAAGGAGTCT
