>Addgene plasmid #210932 | pFBOH-MHL_WDR73:1-378 | depositor partial sequence | sequence record 411344 | Insert sequence
ATGGATCCTGGGGACGACTGGCTGGTGGAATCCTTGCGCTTGTACCAGGATTTCTATGCATTCGACCTGT
CAGGAGCCACTCGAGTCCTTGAATGGATTGATGACAAAGGAGTCTTTGTTGCTGGCTATGAAAGCCTGAA
AAAGAATGAAATTCTTCATCTGAAATTACCTCTCAGACTTTCTGTAAAGGAAAACAAGGGCTTATTCCCA
GAAAGAGATTTCAAAGTGCGCCATGGAGGATTTTCAGACAGGTCTATCTTTGATCTAAAGCATGTGCCAC
ATACCAGATTGCTGGTTACCAGTGGCCTTCCAGGTTGTTATCTGCAGGTGTGGCAGGTTGCAGAGGACAG
TGATGTCATTAAAGCTGTCAGCACCATTGCTGTGCATGAGAAAGAGGAGAGTCTCTGGCCTAGGGTGGCC
GTCTTCTCCACATTGGCACCCGGAGTCCTCCATGGGGCGAGGCTCCGCAGTCTGCAGGTCGTTGATCTGG
AGTCCCGGAAGACCACGTACACCTCAGATGTCAGTGACAGTGAGGAGCTGAGTAGCCTGCAGGTCCTAGA
TGCAGACACCTTTGCCTTCTGCTGTGCTTCGGGCCGGCTGGGGCTTGTTGACACCCGGCAGAAGTGGGCA
CCGTTGGAGAATCGCAGCCCTGGCCCTGGGTCTGGTGGAGAGAGATGGTGTGCTGAAGTTGGGAGCTGGG
GCCAGGGCCCTGGGCCCAGCATTGCCAGCCTTGGCTCAGATGGGCGTCTTTGTCTTCTTGACCCCCGGGA
TCTCTGCCATCCTGTGAGCTCAGTCCAGTGCCCAGTATCCGTACCTAGCCCTGACCCAGAGCTGCTGCGA
GTGACTTGGGCCCCAGGCCTGAAGAATTGCTTGGCCATCTCAGGTTTTGATGGTACAGTCCAGGTCTATG
ATGCCACATCTTGGGATGGAACACGGAGCCAAGATGGAACACGGAGCCAAGTAGAACCTCTCTTCACTCA
CAGAGGTCACATCTTCCTAGATGGAAATGGGATGGACCCTGCTCCTTTGGTCACCACCCACACCTGGCAT
CCCTGCAGACCAAGGACTTTGTTATCAGCAACAAATGATGCCTCTCTGCATGTGTGGGACTGGGTGGACC
TTTGTGCCCCCCGC
